>Addgene plasmid #209971 | pLPP9 | addgene full sequence | sequence record 443102 | Addgene NGS Result
GGTCTCGGGAGCGATGTGAAAATTTAGCGAAGTTTTCACAATTTATGATTCTATTTCTCGCATTTACTGT
TATAATATTTACTGTATCAATATATAGGAGGAATTTTTGTAATGTGAGACCACTCATCGCGACTAGTAGC
GGCCGCTGCAGTCCGGCAAAAAAGGGCAAGGTGTCACCACCCTGCCCTTTTTCTTTAAAACCGAAAAGAT
TACTTCGCGTTATGCAGGCTTCCTCGCTCACTGACTCGCTGCGCTCGGTCGTTCGGCTGCGGCGAGCGGT
ATCAGCTCACTCAAAGGCGGTAATACGGTTATCCACAGAATCAGGGGATAACGCAGGAAAGAACATGTGA
GCAAAAGGCCAGCAAAAGGCCAGGAACCGTAAAAAGGCCGCGTTGCTGGCGTTTTTCCACAGGCTCCGCC
CCCCTGACGAGCATCACAAAAATCGACGCTCAAGTCAGAGGTGGCGAAACCCGACAGGACTATAAAGATA
CCAGGCGTTTCCCCCTGGAAGCTCCCTCGTGCGCTCTCCTGTTCCGACCCTGCCGCTTACCGGATACCTG
TCCGCCTTTCTCCCTTCGGGAAGCGTGGCGCTTTCTCATAGCTCACGCTGTAGGTATCTCAGTTCGGTGT
AGGTCGTTCGCTCCAAGCTGGGCTGTGTGCACGAACCCCCCGTTCAGCCCGACCGCTGCGCCTTATCCGG
TAACTATCGTCTTGAGTCCAACCCGGTAAGACACGACTTATCGCCACTGGCAGCAGCCACTGGTAACAGG
ATTAGCAGAGCGAGGTATGTAGGCGGTGCTACAGAGTTCTTGAAGTGGTGGCCTAACTACGGCTACACTA
GAAGAACAGTATTTGGTATCTGCGCTCTGCTGAAGCCAGTTACCTTCGGAAAAAGAGTTGGTAGCTCTTG
ATCCGGCAAACAAACCACCGCTGGTAGCGGTGGTTTTTTTGTTTGCAAGCAGCAGATTACGCGCAGAAAA
AAAGGATCTCAAGAAGATCCTTTGATCTTTTCTACGGGGTCTGACGCTCAGTGGAACGAAAACTCACGTT
AAGGGATTTTGGTCATGAGATTATCAAAAAGGATCTTCACCTAGATCCTTTTAAATTAAAAATGAAGTTT
TAAATCAATCTAAAGTATATATGAGTAAACTTGGTCTGACAGCTCGAGGCTTGGATTCTCACCAATAAAA
AACGCCCGGCGGCAACCGAGCGTTCTGAACAAATCCAGATGGAGTTCTGAGGTCATTACTGGATCTATCA
ACAGGAGTCCAAGCGAGCTCGATATCAAATTACGCCCCGCCCTGCCACTCGTCGCAGTACTGTTGTAATT
CATTAAGCATTCTGCCGACATGGAAGCCATCACAAACGGCATGATGAACCTGAATCGCCAGCGGCATCAG
CACCTTGTCGCCTTGCGTATAATATTTGCCCATGGTGAAAACGGGGGCGAAGAAGTTGTCCATATTGGCC
ACGTTTAAATCAAAACTGGTGAAACTCACCCAGGGATTGGCTGATACGAAAAACATATTCTCAATAAACC
CTTTAGGGAAATAGGCCAGGTTTTCACCGTAACACGCCACATCTTGCGAATATATGTGTAGAAACTGCCG
GAAATCGTCGTGGTATTCACTCCAGAGTGATGAAAACGTTTCAGTTTGCTCATGGAAAACGGTGTAACAA
GGGTGAACACTATCCCATATCACCAGCTCACCGTCTTTCATTGCCATACGAAATTCCGGATGAGCATTCA
TCAGGCGGGCAAGAATGTGAATAAAGGCCGGATAAAACTTGTGCTTATTTTTCTTTACGGTCTTTAAAAA
GGCCGTAATATCCAGCTGAACGGTCTGGTTATAGGTACATTGAGCAACTGACTGAAATGCCTCAAAATGT
TCTTTACGATGCCATTGGGATATATCAACGGTGGTATATCCAGTGATTTTTTTCTCCATTTTAGCTTCCT
TAGCTCCTGAAAATCTCGATAACTCAAAAAATACGCCCGGTAGTGATCTTATTTCATTATGGTGAAAGTT
GGAACCTCTTACGTGCCCGATCAACTCGAGTGCCACCTGACGTCTAAGAAACCATTATTATCATGACATT
AACCTATAAAAATAGGCGTATCACGAGGCAGAATTTCAGATAAAAAAAATCCTTAGCTTTCGCTAAGGAT
GATTTCTGGAATTCGCGGCCGCTTCTAGAGCGATGAGT
Features (pLannotate 1.2.2; 8 found; start..end, strand, type, name):
    132..151     +  misc_feature   BioBrick suffix: universal suffix for all parts
    152..209     +  terminator     his operon terminator: This putative transcriptin terminator from the E. coli his operon has a 2-bp deletion introduced during synthesis. Its efficiency has not been determined.
    404..992     -  rep_origin     ori: high-copy-number ColE1/pMB1/pBR322/pUC origin of replication
   1175..1269    -  terminator     lambda t0 terminator: transcription terminator from phage lambda
   1293..1949    -  CDS            cat: CAT_ECOLX - Experimental evidence at protein level: Swiss-Prot protein existence level 1. This enzyme is an effector of chloramphenicol resistance in bacteria. From Escherichia coli. This protein is used as a marker in many commonly used cloning vectors, such as pACYC184.
   1950..2047    -  promoter       cat promoter: promoter of the E. coli cat gene encoding chloramphenicol acetyltransferase
   2133..2176    -  terminator     bacterial terminator: putative bacterial transcription terminator
   2179..2200    +  misc_feature   BioBrick prefix: BioBrick prefix for parts that do not start with "ATG"
