[The description below was written by a language model from this plasmid's Addgene catalogue record and pLannotate feature annotations shown in this document.]
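Description:
pLPP9 is a small (about 2.2 kb) Level 0 part plasmid from a Golden Gate assembly toolbox developed for Lactiplantibacillus plantarum. It is built on the pLP1 backbone and catalogued as a bacterial expression vector, but its role is that of a storage and donor plasmid: it holds a single standardized part, the constitutive promoter PldhD from L. plantarum, which is drawn on when Level 1 plasmids are assembled. The promoter was inserted between two BsmBI sites that were destroyed during cloning, as is typical for type IIS-based domestication of parts. The record does not state which enzyme or overhangs release the part for the next assembly level.

The plasmid is propagated in E. coli and selected with chloramphenicol through a cat (chloramphenicol acetyltransferase) gene driven by its own cat promoter and followed by the phage lambda t0 terminator. Replication relies on a ColE1/pMB1-type origin. The automated annotation calls this origin high-copy, whereas the catalogue entry lists the plasmid as low copy, and the record does not resolve that difference. No replicon for Lactiplantibacillus is annotated.

The feature table identifies only backbone elements. BioBrick prefix and suffix sequences flank the cloning region across the plasmid's numbering origin, and they are bordered by a his operon terminator and a putative bacterial terminator that insulate the part from surrounding transcription. The PldhD promoter itself is not annotated and presumably lies in the short unannotated stretch between the prefix and suffix. The plasmid is used as a source of a constitutive promoter for building expression cassettes for L. plantarum engineering, which the associated work applied to monoterpenoid biosynthesis.
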