Addgene plasmid #209971: pLPP9
Purpose: Contains Level 0 Part: constitutive Promoter (PldhD) for the construction of Level 1 plasmids
Depositing lab: Thorsten Mascher. Depositing organization: Technische Universitaet Dresden. Publication: Development of a Golden Gate Assembly-Based Genetic Toolbox for Lactiplantibacillus plantarum and Its Application for Engineering Monoterpenoid Biosynthesis. Li X, Schönberg PY, Wucherpfennig T, Hinze C, Sulaj F, Henle T, Mascher T. ACS Synth Biol. 2024 Sep 20;13(9):2764-2779. doi: 10.1021/acssynbio.4c00075. Epub 2024 Sep 10. PubMed 39254046.
Backbone
  Vector backbone: pLP1
  Vector type: Bacterial Expression
Growth in bacteria
  Bacterial resistance: Chloramphenicol, 25 μg/mL
  Growth temperature: 37°C
  Growth strain: DH5alpha
  Copy number: Low Copy
Gene/Insert
  Gene/Insert name: Promoter (P_ldhD)
  Species: L. plantarum
  Cloning method: Restriction Enzyme; 5′ cloning site BsmBI (destroyed during cloning); 3′ cloning site BsmBI (destroyed during cloning)
Terms and licenses: Academic/Nonprofit Terms; Industry Terms: Not Available to Industry
How to cite: pLPP9 was a gift from Thorsten Mascher (Addgene plasmid # 209971 ; http://n2t.net/addgene:209971 ; RRID:Addgene_209971)
